>Addgene plasmid #224075 | pFA6a-link-ymScarletI3-URA3 | addgene full sequence | sequence record 460510 | Addgene NGS Result
GCGCAACGTTGTTGCCATTGCTACAGGCATCGTGGTGTCACGCTCGTCGTTTGGTATGGCTTCATTCAGC
TCCGGTTCCCAACGATCAAGGCGAGTTACATGATCCCCCATGTTGTGCAAAAAAGCGGTTAGCTCCTTCG
GTCCTCCGATCGTTGTCAGAAGTAAGTTGGCCGCAGTGTTATCACTCATGGTTATGGCAGCACTGCATAA
TTCTCTTACTGTCATGCCATCCGTAAGATGCTTTTCTGTGACTGGTGAGTACTCAACCAAGTCATTCTGA
GAATAGTGTATGCGGCGACCGAGTTGCTCTTGCCCGGCGTCAATACGGGATAATACCGCGCCACATAGCA
GAACTTTAAAAGTGCTCATCATTGGAAAACGTTCTTCGGGGCGAAAACTCTCAAGGATCTTACCGCTGTT
GAGATCCAGTTCGATGTAACCCACTCGTGCACCCAACTGATCTTCAGCATCTTTTACTTTCACCAGCGTT
TCTGGGTGAGCAAAAACAGGAAGGCAAAATGCCGCAAAAAAGGGAATAAGGGCGACACGGAAATGTTGAA
TACTCATACTCTTCCTTTTTCAATATTATTGAAGCATTTATCAGGGTTATTGTCTCATGAGCGGATACAT
ATTTGAATGTATTTAGAAAAATAAACAAATAGGGGTTCCGCGCACATTTCCCCGAAAAGTGCCACCTGAC
GTCTAAGAAACCATTATTATCATGACATTAACCTATAAAAATAGGCGTATCACGAGGCCCTTTCGTCTCG
CGCGTTTCGGTGATGACGGTGAAAACCTCTGACACATGCAGCTCCCGGAGACGGTCACAGCTTGTCTGTA
AGCGGATGCCGGGAGCAGACAAGCCCGTCAGGGCGCGTCAGCGGGTGTTGGCGGGTGTCGGGGCTGGCTT
AACTATGCGGCATCAGAGCAGATTGTACTGAGAGTGCACCATATGGACATATTGTCGTTAGAACGCGGCT
ACAATTAATACATAACCTTATGTATCATACACATACGATTTAGGTGACACTATAGAACGCGGCCGCCAGC
TGAAGCTTCGTACGCTGCAGGTCGACGGATCGGTGACGGTGCTGGTTTAATTAACATGGATTCTACTGAA
GCTGTTATTAAGGAATTCATGAGATTTAAGGTTCATATGGAAGGTTCTATGAATGGTCATGAATTTGAAA
TTGAAGGTGAAGGTGAAGGTAGACCATATGAAGGTACTCAAACTGCTAAGTTGAAGGTCACTAAGGGTGG
TCCATTGCCATTCTCTTGGGATATTTTGTCTCCACAATTCATGTACGGTTCTAGAGCTTTTATTAAGCAT
CCAGCTGACATTCCAGATTACTGGAAGCAATCTTTCCCAGAAGGTTTTAAATGGGAAAGAGTTATGATCT
TTGAAGATGGTGGTACTGTTTCTGTTACTCAAGATACTTCTTTGGAAGATGGTACTTTGATTTACAAGGT
TAAGTTGAGAGGTGGTAACTTCCCACCAGATGGTCCAGTTATGCAAAAGAGAACTATGGGTTGGGAAGCC
TCTACTGAAAGATTGTACCCAGAAGATGTTGTTTTAAAGGGTGATATTAAGATGGCTTTGAGATTGAAGG
ATGGTGGTAGATACTTGGCTGATTTTAAGACTACTTATAAGGCTAAGAAGCCAGTTCAAATGCCAGGTGC
TTTCAACATTGATAGAAAGTTGGATATTACTTCTCATAACGAAGATTACACTGTTGTTGAACAATACGAA
AGATCTGTTGCTAGACATTCTACTGGTGGTTCTGGTGGTTCTTAAGCGGCCGCGCCACTTCTAAATAAGC
GAATTTCTTATGATTTATGATTTTTATTATTAAATAAGTTATAAAAAAAATAAGTGTATACAAATTTTAA
AGTGACTCTTAGGTTTTAAAACGAAAATTCTTATTCTTGAGTAACTCTTTCCTGTAGGTCAGGTTGCTTT
CTCAGGTATAGTATGAGGTCGCTCTTATTGACCACACCTCTACCGGCAGATCCGCTAGGGATAACAGGGT
AATATAGATCTGTTTAGCTTGCCTCGTCCCCGCCGGGTCACCCGGCCAGCGACATGGAGGCCCAGAATAC
CCTCCTTGACAGTCTTGACGTGCGCAGCTCAGGGGCATGATGTGACTGTCGCCCGTACATTTAGCCCATA
CATCCCCATGTATAATCATTTGCATCCATACATTTTGATGGCCGCACGGCGCGAAGCAAAAATTACGGCT
CCTCGCTGCGGACCTGCGAGCAGGGAAACGCTCCCCTCACAGACGCGTTGAATTGTCCCCACGCCGCGCC
CCTGTAGAGAAATATAAAAGGTTAGGATTTGCCACTGAGGTTCTTCTTTCATATACTTCCTTTTAAAATC
TTGCTAGGATACAGTTCTCACATCACATCCGAACATAAACAACCATGACAGTCAACACTAAGACCTATAG
TGAGAGAGCAGAAACTCATGCCTCACCAGTAGCACAACGATTATTTCGATTAATGGAACTGAAGAAAACC
AATTTATGTGCATCAATTGATGTTGATACCACTAAGGAATTCCTTGAATTAATTGATAAATTGGGTCCTT
ATGTATGCTTAATCAAGACTCATATTGATATAATCAATGATTTTTCCTATGAATCCACTATTGAACCATT
ATTAGAACTTTCACGTAAACATCAATTTATGATTTTTGAAGATAGAAAATTTGCTGATATTGGTAATACC
GTGAAGAAACAATATATTGGTGGAGTTTATAAAATTAGTAGTTGGGCAGATATTACTAATGCTCATGGTG
TCACTGGGAATGGAGTAGTTGAAGGATTAAAACAGGGAGCTAAAGAAACCACCACCAACCAAGAGCCAAG
AGGGTTATTGATGTTAGCTGAATTATCATCAGTGGGATCATTAGCATATGGAGAATATTCTCAAAAAACT
GTTGAAATTGCTAAATCCGATAAGGAATTTGTTATTGGATTTATTGCCCAACGTGATATGGGTGGACAAG
AAGAAGGATTTGATTGGCTTATTATGACACCTGGAGTTGGATTAGATGATAAAGGTGATGGATTAGGACA
ACAATATAGAACTGTTGATGAAGTTGTTAGCACTGGAACTGATATTATCATTGTTGGTAGAGGATTGTTT
GGTAAAGGAAGAGATCCAGATATTGAAGGTAAAAGGTATAGAGATGCTGGTTGGAATGCTTATTTGAAAA
AGACTGGCCAATTATAATCAGTACTGACAATAAAAAGATTCTTGTTTTCAAGAACTTGTCATTTGTATAG
TTTTTTTATATTGTAGTTGTTCTATTTTAATCAAATGTTAGCGTGATTTATATTTTTTTTCGCCTCGACA
TCATCTGCCCAGATGCGAAGTTAAGTGCGCAGAAAGTAATATCATGCGTCAATCGTATGTGAATGCTGGT
CGCTATACTGCTGTCGATTCGATACTAACGCCGCCATCCAGTGTCGAAAACGAGCTCGAATTCATCGATG
ATATCAGATCCACTAGTGGCCTATGCGGCCGCGGATCTGCCGGTCTCCCTATAGTGAGTCGTATTAATTT
CGATAAGCCAGGTTAACCTGCATTAATGAATCGGCCAACGCGCGGGGAGAGGCGGTTTGCGTATTGGGCG
CTCTTCCGCTTCCTCGCTCACTGACTCGCTGCGCTCGGTCGTTCGGCTGCGGCGAGCGGTATCAGCTCAC
TCAAAGGCGGTAATACGGTTATCCACAGAATCAGGGGATAACGCAGGAAAGAACATGTGAGCAAAAGGCC
AGCAAAAGGCCAGGAACCGTAAAAAGGCCGCGTTGCTGGCGTTTTTCCATAGGCTCCGCCCCCCTGACGA
GCATCACAAAAATCGACGCTCAAGTCAGAGGTGGCGAAACCCGACAGGACTATAAAGATACCAGGCGTTT
CCCCCTGGAAGCTCCCTCGTGCGCTCTCCTGTTCCGACCCTGCCGCTTACCGGATACCTGTCCGCCTTTC
TCCCTTCGGGAAGCGTGGCGCTTTCTCATAGCTCACGCTGTAGGTATCTCAGTTCGGTGTAGGTCGTTCG
CTCCAAGCTGGGCTGTGTGCACGAACCCCCCGTTCAGCCCGACCGCTGCGCCTTATCCGGTAACTATCGT
CTTGAGTCCAACCCGGTAAGACACGACTTATCGCCACTGGCAGCAGCCACTGGTAACAGGATTAGCAGAG
CGAGGTATGTAGGCGGTGCTACAGAGTTCTTGAAGTGGTGGCCTAACTACGGCTACACTAGAAGAACAGT
ATTTGGTATCTGCGCTCTGCTGAAGCCAGTTACCTTCGGAAAAAGAGTTGGTAGCTCTTGATCCGGCAAA
CAAACCACCGCTGGTAGCGGTGGTTTTTTTGTTTGCAAGCAGCAGATTACGCGCAGAAAAAAAGGATCTC
AAGAAGATCCTTTGATCTTTTCTACGGGGTCTGACGCTCAGTGGAACGAAAACTCACGTTAAGGGATTTT
GGTCATGAGATTATCAAAAAGGATCTTCACCTAGATCCTTTTAAATTAAAAATGAAGTTTTAAATCAATC
TAAAGTATATATGAGTAAACTTGGTCTGACAGTTACCAATGCTTAATCAGTGAGGCACCTATCTCAGCGA
TCTGTCTATTTCGTTCATCCATAGTTGCCTGACTCCCCGTCGTGTAGATAACTACGATACGGGAGGGCTT
ACCATCTGGCCCCAGTGCTGCAATGATACCGCGAGACCCACGCTCACCGGCTCCAGATTTATCAGCAATA
AACCAGCCAGCCGGAAGGGCCGAGCGCAGAAGTGGTCCTGCAACTTTATCCGCCTCCATCCAGTCTATTA
ATTGTTGCCGGGAAGCTAGAGTAAGTAGTTCGCCAGTTAATAGTTT
Features (pLannotate 1.2.2; 13 found; start..end, strand, type, name):
    568..672     -  promoter       AmpR promoter: bla
    767..802     +  CDS            rop (fragment): Rop protein, which maintains plasmids at low copy number; rop
    904..955     +  misc_feature   bom (fragment): basis of mobility region from pBR322
   1018..1036    +  promoter       SP6 promoter: promoter for bacteriophage SP6 RNA polymerase
   1118..1780    +  CDS            mScarlet-I: mScarlet-I is a basic (constitutively fluorescent) red fluorescent protein published in 2016, derived from synthetic construct. It is reported to be a rapidly-maturing monomer with moderate acid sensitivity.
   1819..2006    +  terminator     ADH1 terminator: S. cerevisiae ADH1; transcription terminator for the S. cerevisiae alcohol dehydrogenase 1 (ADH1) gene
   2081..2424    +  promoter       TEF promoter: Ashbya gossypii TEF promoter
   2443..3231    +  CDS            URA3: PYRF_YEAST - Experimental evidence at protein level: Swiss-Prot protein existence level 1. From Saccharomyces cerevisiae (strain ATCC 204508 / S288c) (Baker's yeast).
   3243..3440    +  terminator     TEF terminator: Ashbya gossypii TEF terminator
   3548..3566    -  promoter       T7 promoter: promoter for bacteriophage T7 RNA polymerase
   3588..3641    -  CDS            lacI (fragment): lac repressor; lacI; The lac repressor binds to the lac operator to inhibit transcription in E. coli. This inhibition can be relieved by adding lactose or isopropyl-β-D-thiogalactopyranoside (IPTG).
   3824..4412    -  rep_origin     ori: high-copy-number ColE1/pMB1/pBR322/pUC origin of replication
   4583..567     -  CDS            AmpR (across the origin): β-lactamase; bla; confers resistance to ampicillin, carbenicillin, and related antibiotics
