[The description below was written by a language model from this plasmid's Addgene catalogue record and pLannotate feature annotations shown in this document.]
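Description:
pFA6a-link-ymScarletI3-URA3 is a yeast tagging vector built on the pFA6a backbone, used to create fusions between a gene of interest and a yeast codon-optimized version of the red fluorescent protein mScarlet-I3. It is propagated in E. coli as a high-copy plasmid through a ColE1/pUC-type origin and selected with ampicillin via the β-lactamase gene and its native promoter. The feature table shows no yeast replication origin or centromere. This fits the usual role of pFA6a plasmids as templates for amplifying a cassette that integrates into the genome, rather than as episomal expression vectors, although the record lists the vector type simply as yeast expression.

The payload is a two-part module. The first part is the fluorescent protein coding sequence, which the automated annotation labels as mScarlet-I, presumably by similarity to that related protein, and which the catalogue identifies as ymScarletI3. It has no annotated yeast promoter upstream and is followed by the S. cerevisiae ADH1 terminator, so its expression would depend on in-frame fusion to a target gene under that gene's own promoter. The "link" in the name implies a linker sequence preceding the fluorescent protein, but no linker is annotated. The second part is the selection marker: the S. cerevisiae URA3 coding sequence, driven by the Ashbya gossypii TEF promoter and closed by the TEF terminator, which allows selection of uracil prototrophs in ura3 strains. SP6 and T7 promoters flank the module, and short rop, bom and lacI fragments are backbone remnants. The construct is used for fluorescent tagging of yeast proteins for imaging.
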