Addgene plasmid #224075: pFA6a-link-ymScarletI3-URA3
Purpose: Yeast tagging vector to create a gene fusion with yeast optimized mScarletI3 with URA3 selection
Depositing lab: Bas Teusink. Depositing organization: Vrije Universiteit Amsterdam.
Backbone
  Vector backbone: pFA6A
  Vector type: Yeast Expression
  Selectable markers: URA3
Growth in bacteria
  Bacterial resistance: Ampicillin, 100 μg/mL
  Growth temperature: 37°C
  Growth strain: DH5alpha
  Copy number: High Copy
Gene/Insert
  Gene/Insert name: ymScarletI3
  Species: Synthetic
  Tag / fusion protein: ymScarletI3
  Cloning method: Restriction Enzyme; 5′ cloning site Unknown (unknown if destroyed)
Terms and licenses: Academic/Nonprofit Terms; Industry Terms: Not Available to Industry
How to cite: pFA6a-link-ymScarletI3-URA3 was a gift from Bas Teusink (Addgene plasmid # 224075 ; http://n2t.net/addgene:224075 ; RRID:Addgene_224075)
